Addgene plasmid #213416: pcDNA3.1-VcnTS-E1021A
Purpose: Vinculin tension sensor (VcnTS) with a single directionally asymmetric, force strengthening (DAFS) variant point mutation (E1021A).
Depositing lab: Brenton Hoffman. Depositing organization: Duke University. Publication: Molecular basis and cellular functions of vinculin-actin directional catch bonding. Chirasani VR, Khan MAI, Malavade JN, Dokholyan NV, Hoffman BD, Campbell SL. Nat Commun. 2023 Dec 14;14(1):8300. doi: 10.1038/s41467-023-43779-x. PubMed 38097542.
Backbone
  Vector backbone: pcDNA3.1
  Backbone size w/o insert (bp): 5352
  Total vector size (bp): 10157
  Vector type: Mammalian Expression
Growth in bacteria
  Bacterial resistance: Ampicillin, 100 μg/mL
  Growth temperature: 37°C
  Growth strain: DH5alpha
  Copy number: Unknown
Gene/Insert
  Gene/Insert name: VcnTS-E1021A (alt names: VinTS-E1021A; VinculinTS-E1021A)
  Species: G. gallus (chicken), Synthetic
  Insert size (bp): 4805
  Mutation: Mutated vinculin glutamic acid 1021 to alanine (E1021A)
  Entrez Gene: VCL (a.k.a. VINC1)
  Promoter: CMV
  Cloning method: Restriction Enzyme; 5′ cloning site HindIII (not destroyed); 3′ cloning site XbaI (not destroyed)
  Sequencing primers: 5′ CMV Forward; 3′ BGH Reverse
Terms and licenses: Academic/Nonprofit Terms; Industry Terms: Not Available to Industry
How to cite: pcDNA3.1-VcnTS-E1021A was a gift from Brenton Hoffman (Addgene plasmid # 213416 ; http://n2t.net/addgene:213416 ; RRID:Addgene_213416)
