[The description below was written by a language model from this plasmid's Addgene catalogue record and pLannotate feature annotations shown in this document.]
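Description:
pcDNA3.1-VcnTS-E1021A is a mammalian expression plasmid of about 10.2 kb built on the pcDNA3.1 backbone. It encodes a vinculin tension sensor (VcnTS) carrying a single point mutation, glutamic acid 1021 to alanine. It is propagated in E. coli through a high-copy ColE1/pUC-type origin with ampicillin selection (AmpR under its own bla promoter), and it also carries an f1 origin. A neomycin phosphotransferase gene driven by the SV40 early promoter and ended by an SV40 poly(A) signal allows selection of stably transfected mammalian cells. Short annotated fragments such as bom, lac promoter/operator, lacI, ble and a truncated HIV-1 LTR appear to be backbone remnants or partial annotation matches, not functional parts.

The roughly 4.8 kb insert was cloned between HindIII and XbaI. It is transcribed from the CMV immediate early enhancer/promoter, with a T7 promoter just upstream of the coding region, and is terminated by the bGH polyadenylation signal. The feature table shows a long vinculin segment, then mTFP1, a short unannotated gap, mVenus, and a shorter C-terminal vinculin segment. The annotation software matched these segments to sponge and Xenopus homologues, but the record gives the species as chicken (VCL) plus synthetic sequence. This layout places a cyan/yellow fluorescent protein pair inside vinculin, between its N-terminal and C-terminal portions. In sensors of this type, mechanical load across the protein separates the two fluorophores and lowers FRET. The record describes E1021A as a directionally asymmetric, force-strengthening (DAFS) variant mutation. The construct is therefore suited to testing how altering vinculin–actin directional catch bonding affects the tension vinculin bears in cells.
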