Features (pLannotate 1.2.2; 23 found; start..end, strand, type, name):
     30..82      -  misc_feature   bom (fragment): basis of mobility region from pBR322
    237..616     +  enhancer       CMV enhancer: human cytomegalovirus immediate early enhancer
    617..820     +  promoter       CMV promoter: human cytomegalovirus (CMV) immediate early promoter
    816..849     +  LTR            5' LTR (truncated) (fragment): truncated 5' long terminal repeat (LTR) from HIV-1
    865..883     +  promoter       T7 promoter: promoter for bacteriophage T7 RNA polymerase
    922..3528    +  CDS            VIN1: VINC_OSCPE - Experimental evidence at protein level: Swiss-Prot protein existence level 1. Actin filament (F-actin)-binding protein which may play a role in cell-cell adhesion. From Oscarella pearsei (Sponge).
   3577..4284    +  CDS            mTFP1: mTFP1 is a basic (constitutively fluorescent) cyan fluorescent protein published in 2006, derived from Clavularia sp.. It has low acid sensitivity.
   4405..5121    +  CDS            mVenus: mVenus is a basic (constitutively fluorescent) yellow fluorescent protein published in 2006, derived from Aequorea victoria. It is reported to be a rapidly-maturing monomer with moderate acid sensitivity.
   5137..5679    +  CDS            vcl (fragment): VINC_XENLA - Experimental evidence at transcript level: Swiss-Prot protein existence level 2. Involved in cell adhesion. May be involved in the attachment of the actin-based microfilaments to the plasma membrane. From Xenopus laevis (African clawed frog).
   5759..5983    +  polyA_signal   bGH poly(A) signal: bovine growth hormone polyadenylation signal
   5987..6008    +  promoter       SV40 promoter (fragment): SV40 enhancer and early promoter
   6029..6457    +  rep_origin     f1 ori (sequence partly withheld): f1 bacteriophage origin of replication; arrow indicates direction of (+) strand synthesis
   6471..6800    +  promoter       SV40 promoter: SV40 enhancer and early promoter
   6867..7658    +  CDS            neo: KKA2_KLEPN - Also known as kan, nptII. Experimental evidence at protein level: Swiss-Prot protein existence level 1. Resistance to kanamycin, neomycin, paromomycin, ribostamycin, butirosin and gentamicin B. From Klebsiella pneumoniae.
   7682..7840    +  CDS            ble (fragment): BLE_KLEPN - Experimental evidence at protein level: Swiss-Prot protein existence level 1. Binding protein with a strong affinity to the bleomycin family of antibiotics. Binds to CL990; an antimitotic-antibiotic compound. From Klebsiella pneumoniae.
   7835..7956    +  polyA_signal   SV40 poly(A) signal: SV40 polyadenylation signal
   8029..8045    -  protein_bind   lac operator: The lac repressor binds to the lac operator to inhibit transcription in E. coli. This inhibition can be relieved by adding lactose or isopropyl-β-D-thiogalactopyranoside (IPTG). lac repressor encoded by lacI
   8053..8083    -  promoter       lac promoter: promoter for the E. coli lac operon
   8098..8119    -  protein_bind   CAP binding site: CAP binding activates transcription in the presence of cAMP. E. coli catabolite activator protein
   8132..8224    -  CDS            lacI (fragment): lac repressor; lacI; The lac repressor binds to the lac operator to inhibit transcription in E. coli. This inhibition can be relieved by adding lactose or isopropyl-β-D-thiogalactopyranoside (IPTG).
   8407..8995    -  rep_origin     ori: high-copy-number ColE1/pMB1/pBR322/pUC origin of replication
   9166..10026   -  CDS            AmpR: β-lactamase; bla; confers resistance to ampicillin, carbenicillin, and related antibiotics
  10027..10131   -  promoter       AmpR promoter: bla
>Addgene plasmid #213416 | pcDNA3.1-VcnTS-E1021A | addgene full sequence | sequence record 422049 | Addgene NGS Result
TCGACGGATCGGGAGATCTCCCGATCCCCTATGGTGCACTCTCAGTACAATCTGCTCTGATGCCGCATAG
TTAAGCCAGTATCTGCTCCCTGCTTGTGTGTTGGAGGTCGCTGAGTAGTGCGCGAGCAAAATTTAAGCTA
CAACAAGGCAAGGCTTGACCGACAATTGCATGAAGAATCTGCTTAGGGTTAGGCGTTTTGCGCTGCTTCG
CGATGTACGGGCCAGATATACGCGTTGACATTGATTATTGACTAGTTATTAATAGTAATCAATTACGGGG
TCATTAGTTCATAGCCCATATATGGAGTTCCGCGTTACATAACTTACGGTAAATGGCCCGCCTGGCTGAC
CGCCCAACGACCCCCGCCCATTGACGTCAATAATGACGTATGTTCCCATAGTAACGCCAATAGGGACTTT
CCATTGACGTCAATGGGTGGAGTATTTACGGTAAACTGCCCACTTGGCAGTACATCAAGTGTATCATATG
CCAAGTACGCCCCCTATTGACGTCAATGACGGTAAATGGCCCGCCTGGCATTATGCCCAGTACATGACCT
TATGGGACTTTCCTACTTGGCAGTACATCTACGTATTAGTCATCGCTATTACCATGGTGATGCGGTTTTG
GCAGTACATCAATGGGCGTGGATAGCGGTTTGACTCACGGGGATTTCCAAGTCTCCACCCCATTGACGTC
AATGGGAGTTTGTTTTGGCACCAAAATCAACGGGACTTTCCAAAATGTCGTAACAACTCCGCCCCATTGA
CGCAAATGGGCGGTAGGCGTGTACGGTGGGAGGTCTATATAAGCAGAGCTCTCTGGCTAACTAGAGAACC
CACTGCTTACTGGCTTATCGAAATTAATACGACTCACTATAGGGAGACCCAAGCTGGCTAGCGTTTAAAC
TTAAGCTTGCCATGCCCGTCTTCCACACGCGCACCATCGAGAGCATCTTGGAGCCCGTGGCTCAGCAGAT
CTCCCACCTGGTCATCATGCACGAGGAGGGGGAGGTAGACGGCAAGGCCATCCCGGACCTCACCGCCCCC
GTGTCGGCCGTGCAGGCCGCTGTCAGCAACCTGGTGCGGGTTGGAAAAGAAACTGTGCAGACAACAGAAG
ACCAGATCTTGAAAAGGGATATGCCACCAGCATTCATCAAAGTAGAGAATGCCTGCACCAAGCTCGTTCG
AGCAGCCCAGATGCTGCAAGCAGATCCTTATTCAGTACCAGCTCGTGACTACCTAATTGATGGATCAAGA
GGCATCCTTTCTGGAACATCAGACTTACTTCTGACATTTGATGAAGCGGAGGTCCGTAAAATCATCCGTG
TCTGCAAAGGAATATTGGAATATCTGACTGTGGCAGAAGTAGTAGAGACTATGGAGGATTTGGTGACATA
TACAAAGAATCTAGGGCCAGGAATGACAAAGATGGCGAAAATGATCGATGAGAGACAACAGGAATTAACT
CATCAGGAACATAGGGTTATGCTGGTGAACTCCATGAATACTGTGAAGGAGCTATTGCCTGTACTTATTT
CAGCTATGAAGATCTTTGTAACCACAAAAAACACTAAAAGCCAGGGAATAGAAGAGGCCTTGAAAAATCG
CAATTTCACAGTAGAGAAAATGAGTGCTGAGATAAATGAAATAATCCGTGTATTACAACTCACTTCCTGG
GATGAAGATGCCTGGGCCAGCAAGGACACTGAAGCCATGAAAAGAGCTTTAGCCCTAATAGATTCAAAGA
TGAACCAGGCAAAAGGCTGGCTGAGAGATCCAAACGCACCTCCAGGGGATGCTGGTGAGCAAGCAATAAG
GCAGATCCTTGATGAAGCTGGAAAAGCAGGAGAATTGTGTGCAGGCAAAGAACGCAGGGAGATTCTGGGA
ACATGCAAAACTTTGGGCCAAATGACTGATCAACTTGCTGATCTCCGAGCTAGAGGACAGGGTGCTACAC
CGATGGCAATGCAGAAGGCACAGCAGGTGTCACAAGGCCTGGATTTGCTCACTGCAAAAGTGGAGAATGC
AGCCCGGAAATTGGAGGCCATGACAAACTCTAAGCAGGCTATTGCAAAGAAGATTGATGCTGCTCAGAAC
TGGCTTGCGGATCCCAACGGCGGAAGTGAAGGAGAAGAACACATTCGAGGAATTATGTCTGAAGCAAGGA
AAGTTGCAGAATTGTGTGAGGAGCCTAAAGAAAGAGATGATATCCTTCGCTCCTTGGGGGAAATCTCTGC
TCTGACAGCTAAGCTGTCAGATCTGCGACGACATGGGAAAGGCGACTCTCCTGAGGCCCGTGCATTGGCC
AAGCAAATAGCTACATCACTTCAGAACTTACAGTCCAAAACAAACAGAGCTGTAGCAAATACTAGGCCAG
TTAAAGCTGCTGTCCATTTGGAGGGCAAGATTGAGCAAGCCCAGAGGTGGATAGATAATCCTACAGTTGA
TGATCGGGGAGTAGGCCAGGCAGCAATTCGGGGTTTGGTTGCAGAAGGTCGTCGTCTAGCCAATGTCATG
ATGGGACCTTATCGTCAGGACCTGCTTGCCAAATGTGACCGTGTAGACCAGCTGGCTGCTCAGCTTGCTG
ACCTTGCAGCAAGAGGGGAAGGAGAGTCTCCTCAGGCTAGGGCAATTGCTGCTCAGCTTCAGGACTCCCT
GAAGGATCTCAAAGCACGGATGCAAGAAGCAATGACCCAGGAGGTGTCTGATGTTTTCAGTGACACTACA
ACCCCTATTAAGTTGTTAGCAGTAGCAGCCACTGCTCCTTCTGATACTCCCAATAGAGAAGAGGTGTTTG
AAGAAAGAGCAGCAAATTTTGAAAACCATGCTGCTAGACTGGGAGCAACAGCAGAAAAAGCAGCTGCAGT
TGGAACTGCTAATAAAACTACTGTGGAAGGCATTCAGGCAACAGTCAAATCTGCAAGGGAGCTTACACCA
CAGGTAGTATCGGCTGCTCGAATCCTCCTGAGAAATCCTGGAAATCAAGCTGCTTATGAGCATTTTGAGA
CAATGAAAAACCAATGGATTGATAATGTAGAAAAGATGACAGGGCTGGTGGATGAGGCCATCGATACCAA
GTCTCTGTTGGATGCATCAGAAGAGGCTATTAAGAAGGATCTTGATAAATGTAAAGTTGCAATGGCCAAT
ATGCAACCTCAGATGCTGGTAGCTGGAGCCACCAGCATTGCTAGACGAGCGAACCGCATCCTGCTTGTGG
CAAAACGGGAGGTTGAAAATTCAGAAGACCCTAAATTCAGGGAGGCTGTTAAAGCAGCTTCTGATGAGCT
GAGCAAAACCATATCACCGATGGTAATGGATGCTAAAGCTGTAGCAGGAAATATCTCTGATCCTGGTTTG
CAGAAGAGTTTCTTGGATTCTGGATACAGGATTCTGGGAGCTGTGGCCAAAGTCAGAGAAGCCTTTCAGC
CTCAGGAGCCAGACTTTCCCCCTCCTCCTCCTGACCTAGAGCATCTCCATCTGACTGATGAGCTTGCTCC
TCCAAAACCACCACTTCCAGAAGGTGAGGTTCCCCCACCCAGACCACCACCCCCTGAAGAAAAAGATGAG
GTCGAGATGGTGAGCAAGGGCGAGGAGACCACAATGGGCGTAATCAAGCCCGACATGAAGATCAAGCTGA
AGATGGAGGGCAACGTGAATGGCCACGCCTTCGTGATCGAGGGCGAGGGCGAGGGCAAGCCCTACGACGG
CACCAACACCATCAACCTGGAGGTGAAGGAGGGAGCCCCCCTGCCCTTCTCCTACGACATTCTGACCACC
GCGTTCGCCTACGGCAACAGGGCCTTCACCAAGTACCCCGACGACATCCCCAACTACTTCAAGCAGTCCT
TCCCCGAGGGCTACTCTTGGGAGCGCACCATGACCTTCGAGGACAAGGGCATCGTGAAGGTGAAGTCCGA
CATCTCCATGGAGGAGGACTCCTTCATCTACGAGATACACCTCAAGGGCGAGAACTTCCCCCCCAACGGC
CCCGTGATGCAGAAGAAGACCACCGGCTGGGACGCCTCCACCGAGAGGATGTACGTGCGCGACGGCGTGC
TGAAGGGCGACGTCAAGCACAAGCTGCTGCTGGAGGGCGGCGGCCACCACCGCGTTGACTTCAAGACCAT
CTACAGGGCCAAGAAGGCGGTGAAGCTGCCCGACTATCACTTTGTGGACCACCGCATCGAGATCCTGAAC
CACGACAAGGACTACAACAAGGTGACCGTTTACGAGAGCGCCGTGGCCCGCAACTCCACCGACGGCATGG
ACGAGCTGTACAAGGGGCCAGGTGGTGCAGGGCCAGGTGGTGCAGGGCCAGGTGGTGCAGGGCCAGGTGG
TGCAGGGCCCGGTGGTGCAGGTCCAGGTGGTGCAGGTCCAGGTGGTGCAGGTCCAGGTGGTGCTATGGTG
AGCAAGGGCGAGGAGCTGTTCACCGGGGTGGTGCCCATCCTGGTCGAGCTGGACGGCGACGTAAACGGCC
ACAAGTTCAGCGTGTCCGGCGAGGGCGAGGGCGATGCCACCTACGGCAAGCTGACCCTGAAGCTGATCTG
CACCACCGGCAAGCTGCCCGTGCCCTGGCCCACCCTCGTGACCACCCTGGGCTACGGCCTGCAGTGCTTC
GCCCGCTACCCCGACCACATGAAGCAGCACGACTTCTTCAAGTCCGCCATGCCCGAAGGCTACGTCCAGG
AGCGCACCATCTTCTTCAAGGACGACGGCAACTACAAGACCCGCGCCGAGGTGAAGTTCGAGGGCGACAC
CCTGGTGAACCGCATCGAGCTGAAGGGCATCGACTTCAAGGAGGACGGCAACATCCTGGGGCACAAGCTG
GAGTACAACTACAACAGCCACAACGTCTATATCACCGCCGACAAGCAGAAGAACGGCATCAAGGCCAACT
TCAAGATCCGCCACAACATCGAGGACGGCGGCGTGCAGCTCGCCGACCACTACCAGCAGAACACCCCCAT
CGGCGACGGCCCCGTGCTGCTGCCCGACAACCACTACCTGAGCTACCAGTCCAAACTGAGCAAAGACCCC
AACGAGAAGCGCGATCACATGGTCCTGCTGGAGTTCGTGACCGCCGCCGGGATCACTCTCGGCATGGACG
AGCTGTACAAGGCGGCCGCGGAGTTCCCAGAGCAGAAAGCAGGAGAAGCTATTAATCAGCCCATGATGAT
GGCTGCTAGGCAGTTGCATGACGAGGCTCGGAAATGGTCTAGCAAGGGTAACGACATCATTGCTGCTGCT
AAACGAATGGCGCTGCTCATGGCTGAGATGTCACGCCTGGTGCGAGGAGGCAGCGGAAACAAGCGTGCCC
TCATCCAGTGTGCAAAAGATATTGCTAAGGCATCGGATGAAGTCACTCGATTGGCCAAAGAGGTGGCCAA
GCAATGTACTGATAAACGCATTAGAACAAACCTCTTACAGGTCTGTGAGCGAATCCCAACCATCAGCACG
CAGCTCAAAATTCTTTCCACAGTGAAAGCTACCATGCTGGGCAGGACTAACATCAGCGATGAAGAATCAG
AACAGGCAACTGCTATGTTGGTTCATAACGCCCAGAACCTCATGCAGTCTGTGAAGGAAACTGTGAGAGA
AGCTGAAGCAGCATCCATTAAGATAAGAACAGATGCCGGATTCACTCTGCGCTGGGTCAGAAAGACCCCA
TGGTATCAGTAAGAATTCTGCAGATATCCAGCACAGTGGCGGCCGCTCGAGTCTAGAGGGCCCGTTTAAA
CCCGCTGATCAGCCTCGACTGTGCCTTCTAGTTGCCAGCCATCTGTTGTTTGCCCCTCCCCCGTGCCTTC
CTTGACCCTGGAAGGTGCCACTCCCACTGTCCTTTCCTAATAAAATGAGGAAATTGCATCGCATTGTCTG
AGTAGGTGTCATTCTATTCTGGGGGGTGGGGTGGGGCAGGACAGCAAGGGGGAGGATTGGGAAGACAATA
GCAGGCATGCTGGGGATGCGGTGGGCTCTATGGCTTCTGAGGCGGAAAGAACCAGCTGGGGCTCTAGGGG
GTATCCCC
[124 nt withheld, positions 6029-6152]
C
[91 nt withheld, positions 6154-6244]
A
[49 nt withheld, positions 6246-6294]
CCTTTGACGTTGGAGTCCACGTTCTTT
[37 nt withheld, positions 6322-6358]
ACCCTATCTCGGTCTATTCTTTTGATTTATAAGGGATTTTGCCGATTTCGGCCTATTGGTTAAAAAATGA
GCTGATTTAACAAAAATTTAACGCGAATTAATTCTGTGGAATGTGTGTCAGTTAGGGTGTGGAAAGTCCC
CAGGCTCCCCAGCAGGCAGAAGTATGCAAAGCATGCATCTCAATTAGTCAGCAACCAGGTGTGGAAAGTC
CCCAGGCTCCCCAGCAGGCAGAAGTATGCAAAGCATGCATCTCAATTAGTCAGCAACCATAGTCCCGCCC
CTAACTCCGCCCATCCCGCCCCTAACTCCGCCCAGTTCCGCCCATTCTCCGCCCCATGGCTGACTAATTT
TTTTTATTTATGCAGAGGCCGAGGCCGCCTCTGCCTCTGAGCTATTCCAGAAGTAGTGAGGAGGCTTTTT
TGGAGGCCTAGGCTTTTGCAAAAAGCTCCCGGGAGCTTGTATATCCATTTTCGGATCTGATCAAGAGACA
GGATGAGGATCGTTTCGCATGATTGAACAAGATGGATTGCACGCAGGTTCTCCGGCCGCTTGGGTGGAGA
GGCTATTCGGCTATGACTGGGCACAACAGACAATCGGCTGCTCTGATGCCGCCGTGTTCCGGCTGTCAGC
GCAGGGGCGCCCGGTTCTTTTTGTCAAGACCGACCTGTCCGGTGCCCTGAATGAACTGCAGGACGAGGCA
GCGCGGCTATCGTGGCTGGCCACGACGGGCGTTCCTTGCGCAGCTGTGCTCGACGTTGTCACTGAAGCGG
GAAGGGACTGGCTGCTATTGGGCGAAGTGCCGGGGCAGGATCTCCTGTCATCTCACCTTGCTCCTGCCGA
GAAAGTATCCATCATGGCTGATGCAATGCGGCGGCTGCATACGCTTGATCCGGCTACCTGCCCATTCGAC
CACCAAGCGAAACATCGCATCGAGCGAGCACGTACTCGGATGGAAGCCGGTCTTGTCGATCAGGATGATC
TGGACGAAGAGCATCAGGGGCTCGCGCCAGCCGAACTGTTCGCCAGGCTCAAGGCGCGCATGCCCGACGG
CGAGGATCTCGTCGTGACCCATGGCGATGCCTGCTTGCCGAATATCATGGTGGAAAATGGCCGCTTTTCT
GGATTCATCGACTGTGGCCGGCTGGGTGTGGCGGACCGCTATCAGGACATAGCGTTGGCTACCCGTGATA
TTGCTGAAGAGCTTGGCGGCGAATGGGCTGACCGCTTCCTCGTGCTTTACGGTATCGCCGCTCCCGATTC
GCAGCGCATCGCCTTCTATCGCCTTCTTGACGAGTTCTTCTGAGCGGGACTCTGGGGTTCGAAATGACCG
ACCAAGCGACGCCCAACCTGCCATCACGAGATTTCGATTCCACCGCCGCCTTCTATGAAAGGTTGGGCTT
CGGAATCGTTTTCCGGGACGCCGGCTGGATGATCCTCCAGCGCGGGGATCTCATGCTGGAGTTCTTCGCC
CACCCCAACTTGTTTATTGCAGCTTATAATGGTTACAAATAAAGCAATAGCATCACAAATTTCACAAATA
AAGCATTTTTTTCACTGCATTCTAGTTGTGGTTTGTCCAAACTCATCAATGTATCTTATCATGTCTGTAT
ACCGTCGACCTCTAGCTAGAGCTTGGCGTAATCATGGTCATAGCTGTTTCCTGTGTGAAATTGTTATCCG
CTCACAATTCCACACAACATACGAGCCGGAAGCATAAAGTGTAAAGCCTGGGGTGCCTAATGAGTGAGCT
AACTCACATTAATTGCGTTGCGCTCACTGCCCGCTTTCCAGTCGGGAAACCTGTCGTGCCAGCTGCATTA
ATGAATCGGCCAACGCGCGGGGAGAGGCGGTTTGCGTATTGGGCGCTCTTCCGCTTCCTCGCTCACTGAC
TCGCTGCGCTCGGTCGTTCGGCTGCGGCGAGCGGTATCAGCTCACTCAAAGGCGGTAATACGGTTATCCA
CAGAATCAGGGGATAACGCAGGAAAGAACATGTGAGCAAAAGGCCAGCAAAAGGCCAGGAACCGTAAAAA
GGCCGCGTTGCTGGCGTTTTTCCATAGGCTCCGCCCCCCTGACGAGCATCACAAAAATCGACGCTCAAGT
CAGAGGTGGCGAAACCCGACAGGACTATAAAGATACCAGGCGTTTCCCCCTGGAAGCTCCCTCGTGCGCT
CTCCTGTTCCGACCCTGCCGCTTACCGGATACCTGTCCGCCTTTCTCCCTTCGGGAAGCGTGGCGCTTTC
TCATAGCTCACGCTGTAGGTATCTCAGTTCGGTGTAGGTCGTTCGCTCCAAGCTGGGCTGTGTGCACGAA
CCCCCCGTTCAGCCCGACCGCTGCGCCTTATCCGGTAACTATCGTCTTGAGTCCAACCCGGTAAGACACG
ACTTATCGCCACTGGCAGCAGCCACTGGTAACAGGATTAGCAGAGCGAGGTATGTAGGCGGTGCTACAGA
GTTCTTGAAGTGGTGGCCTAACTACGGCTACACTAGAAGAACAGTATTTGGTATCTGCGCTCTGCTGAAG
CCAGTTACCTTCGGAAAAAGAGTTGGTAGCTCTTGATCCGGCAAACAAACCACCGCTGGTAGCGGTGGTT
TTTTTGTTTGCAAGCAGCAGATTACGCGCAGAAAAAAAGGATCTCAAGAAGATCCTTTGATCTTTTCTAC
GGGGTCTGACGCTCAGTGGAACGAAAACTCACGTTAAGGGATTTTGGTCATGAGATTATCAAAAAGGATC
TTCACCTAGATCCTTTTAAATTAAAAATGAAGTTTTAAATCAATCTAAAGTATATATGAGTAAACTTGGT
CTGACAGTTACCAATGCTTAATCAGTGAGGCACCTATCTCAGCGATCTGTCTATTTCGTTCATCCATAGT
TGCCTGACTCCCCGTCGTGTAGATAACTACGATACGGGAGGGCTTACCATCTGGCCCCAGTGCTGCAATG
ATACCGCGAGACCCACGCTCACCGGCTCCAGATTTATCAGCAATAAACCAGCCAGCCGGAAGGGCCGAGC
GCAGAAGTGGTCCTGCAACTTTATCCGCCTCCATCCAGTCTATTAATTGTTGCCGGGAAGCTAGAGTAAG
TAGTTCGCCAGTTAATAGTTTGCGCAACGTTGTTGCCATTGCTACAGGCATCGTGGTGTCACGCTCGTCG
TTTGGTATGGCTTCATTCAGCTCCGGTTCCCAACGATCAAGGCGAGTTACATGATCCCCCATGTTGTGCA
AAAAAGCGGTTAGCTCCTTCGGTCCTCCGATCGTTGTCAGAAGTAAGTTGGCCGCAGTGTTATCACTCAT
GGTTATGGCAGCACTGCATAATTCTCTTACTGTCATGCCATCCGTAAGATGCTTTTCTGTGACTGGTGAG
TACTCAACCAAGTCATTCTGAGAATAGTGTATGCGGCGACCGAGTTGCTCTTGCCCGGCGTCAATACGGG
ATAATACCGCGCCACATAGCAGAACTTTAAAAGTGCTCATCATTGGAAAACGTTCTTCGGGGCGAAAACT
CTCAAGGATCTTACCGCTGTTGAGATCCAGTTCGATGTAACCCACTCGTGCACCCAACTGATCTTCAGCA
TCTTTTACTTTCACCAGCGTTTCTGGGTGAGCAAAAACAGGAAGGCAAAATGCCGCAAAAAAGGGAATAA
GGGCGACACGGAAATGTTGAATACTCATACTCTTCCTTTTTCAATATTATTGAAGCATTTATCAGGGTTA
TTGTCTCATGAGCGGATACATATTTGAATGTATTTAGAAAAATAAACAAATAGGGGTTCCGCGCACATTT
CCCCGAAAAGTGCCACCTGACG
